Addgene plasmid #238214: pET156P CFAP36-3C-muGFP-10His (Sus scrofa)
Purpose: Bacterial expression vector of porcine CFAP36 with C-terminal tags
Depositing lab: Alan Brown. Depositing organization: Harvard Medical School. Publication: A conserved mechanism for the retrieval of polyubiquitinated proteins from cilia. Lange SM, Bennett JA, Eisert RJ, Brown A. Cell. 2025 Nov 13;188(23):6492-6508.e18. doi: 10.1016/j.cell.2025.07.043. Epub 2025 Aug 20. PubMed 40840444.
Backbone
  Vector backbone: pET156P
  Vector type: Bacterial Expression
Growth in bacteria
  Bacterial resistance: Ampicillin, 100 μg/mL
  Growth temperature: 37°C
  Growth strain: DH5alpha
  Copy number: Unknown
Gene/Insert
  Gene/Insert name: CFAP36
  Entrez Gene: CFAP36 (a.k.a. CCDC104)
  Tag / fusion protein: -3C-muGFP-10His (C terminal on insert)
Terms and licenses: Academic/Nonprofit Terms; Industry Terms: Not Available to Industry
How to cite: pET156P CFAP36-3C-muGFP-10His (Sus scrofa) was a gift from Alan Brown (Addgene plasmid # 238214 ; http://n2t.net/addgene:238214 ; RRID:Addgene_238214)
