[The description below was written by a language model from this plasmid's Addgene catalogue record and pLannotate feature annotations shown in this document.]
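Description:
pET156P CFAP36-3C-muGFP-10His (Sus scrofa) is a 7.5 kb bacterial expression plasmid built on the pET156P backbone for producing porcine CFAP36 (also called CCDC104) with C-terminal tags in E. coli. It is maintained through a ColE1/pMB1-type origin accompanied by the pBR322 bom region and the rop gene, which moderates copy number, although the catalogue lists copy number as unknown. Selection is by ampicillin through the bla β-lactamase gene under its own promoter. Several disrupted fragments of the tetracycline resistance gene and its promoter are also annotated. These look like remnants of the pBR322 ancestry of pET vectors rather than a functional marker.

The expression cassette follows the standard pET design. A T7 promoter immediately followed by a lac operator drives transcription, an efficient T7 gene 10 ribosome binding site directs translation, and a T7 terminator closes the unit. A plasmid-borne lacI gene supplies lac repressor, so expression stays repressed until IPTG is added in a host that provides T7 RNA polymerase. The CFAP36 open reading frame was matched by the annotation software to the human orthologue, but the record identifies it as the pig sequence. According to the construct name, it is followed by a 3C protease cleavage site, which falls in the unannotated gap before the tag. Next come muGFP, a constitutively fluorescent green protein derived from Aequorea victoria GFP, and a ten-histidine tag. This arrangement would allow fluorescence tracking of the fusion, purification by immobilised metal affinity, and removal of the tags with 3C protease. A short fragment annotated as a T7 gene 10-derived solubility tag lies downstream of the His tag and is probably residual vector sequence. The plasmid comes from a study of the retrieval of polyubiquitinated proteins from cilia.
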