Features (pLannotate 1.2.2; 21 found; start..end, strand, type, name):
    104..208     +  promoter       AmpR promoter: bla
    209..1069    +  CDS            AmpR: β-lactamase; bla; confers resistance to ampicillin, carbenicillin, and related antibiotics
   1240..1828    +  rep_origin     ori: high-copy-number ColE1/pMB1/pBR322/pUC origin of replication
   2014..2153    -  misc_feature   bom: basis of mobility region from pBR322
   2255..2446    -  CDS            rop: Rop protein, which maintains plasmids at low copy number; rop
   2463..2843    +  CDS            YPB1_ECOLX: Protein predicted: Swiss-Prot protein existence level 4. From Escherichia coli.
   3085..3709    -  CDS            TcR (fragment): tetracycline efflux protein; tet; confers resistance to tetracycline
   3724..3745    -  protein_bind   CAP binding site: CAP binding activates transcription in the presence of cAMP. E. coli catabolite activator protein
   3758..4840    -  CDS            lacI: lac repressor; lacI; The lac repressor binds to the lac operator to inhibit transcription in E. coli. This inhibition can be relieved by adding lactose or isopropyl-β-D-thiogalactopyranoside (IPTG).
   4841..4918    -  promoter       lacI promoter: lacI
   4926..5205    -  CDS            TcR (fragment): tetracycline efflux protein; tet; confers resistance to tetracycline
   5227..5245    +  promoter       T7 promoter: promoter for bacteriophage T7 RNA polymerase
   5246..5270    +  protein_bind   lac operator: The lac repressor binds to the lac operator to inhibit transcription in E. coli. This inhibition can be relieved by adding lactose or isopropyl-β-D-thiogalactopyranoside (IPTG). lac repressor encoded by lacI
   5285..5307    +  RBS            RBS: efficient ribosome binding site from bacteriophage T7 gene 10 (Olins and Rangwala, 1989)
   5314..6339    +  CDS            CFAP36: CFA36_HUMAN - Also known as CCDC104. Experimental evidence at protein level: Swiss-Prot protein existence level 1. May act as an effector for ARL3. From Homo sapiens (Human).
   6415..7128    +  CDS            muGFP: muGFP is a basic (constitutively fluorescent) green fluorescent protein published in 2018, derived from Aequorea victoria.
   7141..7166    +  CDS            10xHis (fragment): 10xHis affinity tag
   7201..7250    +  CDS            SET1 (fragment): solubility-enhancement tag derived from T7 phage gene 10B
   7258..7305    +  terminator     T7 terminator: transcription terminator for bacteriophage T7 RNA polymerase
   7328..7432    -  CDS            TcR (fragment): tetracycline efflux protein; tet; confers resistance to tetracycline
   7480..7508    -  promoter       tet promoter: E. coli promoter for tetracycline efflux protein gene
>Addgene plasmid #238214 | pET156P CFAP36-3C-muGFP-10His (Sus scrofa) | addgene full sequence | sequence record 473435 | Addgene NGS Result
TTCTTGAAGACGAAAGGGCCTCGTGATACGCCTATTTTTATAGGTTAATGTCATGATAATAATGGTTTCT
TAGACGTCAGGTGGCACTTTTCGGGGAAATGTGCGCGGAACCCCTATTTGTTTATTTTTCTAAATACATT
CAAATATGTATCCGCTCATGAGACAATAACCCTGATAAATGCTTCAATAATATTGAAAAAGGAAGAGTAT
GAGTATTCAACATTTCCGTGTCGCCCTTATTCCCTTTTTTGCGGCATTTTGCCTTCCTGTTTTTGCTCAC
CCAGAAACGCTGGTGAAAGTAAAAGATGCTGAAGATCAGTTGGGTGCACGAGTGGGTTACATCGAACTGG
ATCTCAACAGCGGTAAGATCCTTGAGAGTTTTCGCCCCGAAGAACGTTTTCCAATGATGAGCACTTTTAA
AGTTCTGCTATGTGGCGCGGTATTATCCCGTGTTGACGCCGGGCAAGAGCAACTCGGTCGCCGCATACAC
TATTCTCAGAATGACTTGGTTGAGTACTCACCAGTCACAGAAAAGCATCTTACGGATGGCATGACAGTAA
GAGAATTATGCAGTGCTGCCATAACCATGAGTGATAACACTGCGGCCAACTTACTTCTGACAACGATCGG
AGGACCGAAGGAGCTAACCGCTTTTTTGCACAACATGGGGGATCATGTAACTCGCCTTGATCGTTGGGAA
CCGGAGCTGAATGAAGCCATACCAAACGACGAGCGTGACACCACGATGCCTGCAGCAATGGCAACAACGT
TGCGCAAACTATTAACTGGCGAACTACTTACTCTAGCTTCCCGGCAACAATTAATAGACTGGATGGAGGC
GGATAAAGTTGCAGGACCACTTCTGCGCTCGGCCCTTCCGGCTGGCTGGTTTATTGCTGATAAATCTGGA
GCCGGTGAGCGTGGGTCTCGCGGTATCATTGCAGCACTGGGGCCAGATGGTAAGCCCTCCCGTATCGTAG
TTATCTACACGACGGGGAGTCAGGCAACTATGGATGAACGAAATAGACAGATCGCTGAGATAGGTGCCTC
ACTGATTAAGCATTGGTAACTGTCAGACCAAGTTTACTCATATATACTTTAGATTGATTTAAAACTTCAT
TTTTAATTTAAAAGGATCTAGGTGAAGATCCTTTTTGATAATCTCATGACCAAAATCCCTTAACGTGAGT
TTTCGTTCCACTGAGCGTCAGACCCCGTAGAAAAGATCAAAGGATCTTCTTGAGATCCTTTTTTTCTGCG
CGTAATCTGCTGCTTGCAAACAAAAAAACCACCGCTACCAGCGGTGGTTTGTTTGCCGGATCAAGAGCTA
CCAACTCTTTTTCCGAAGGTAACTGGCTTCAGCAGAGCGCAGATACCAAATACTGTCCTTCTAGTGTAGC
CGTAGTTAGGCCACCACTTCAAGAACTCTGTAGCACCGCCTACATACCTCGCTCTGCTAATCCTGTTACC
AGTGGCTGCTGCCAGTGGCGATAAGTCGTGTCTTACCGGGTTGGACTCAAGACGATAGTTACCGGATAAG
GCGCAGCGGTCGGGCTGAACGGGGGGTTCGTGCACACAGCCCAGCTTGGAGCGAACGACCTACACCGAAC
TGAGATACCTACAGCGTGAGCTATGAGAAAGCGCCACGCTTCCCGAAGGGAGAAAGGCGGACAGGTATCC
GGTAAGCGGCAGGGTCGGAACAGGAGAGCGCACGAGGGAGCTTCCAGGGGGAAACGCCTGGTATCTTTAT
AGTCCTGTCGGGTTTCGCCACCTCTGACTTGAGCGTCGATTTTTGTGATGCTCGTCAGGGGGGCGGAGCC
TATGGAAAAACGCCAGCAACGCGGCCTTTTTACGGTTCCTGGCCTTTTGCTGGCCTTTTGCTCACATGTT
CTTTCCTGCGTTATCCCCTGATTCTGTGGATAACCGTATTACCGCCTTTGAGTGAGCTGATACCGCTCGC
CGCAGCCGAACGACCGAGCGCAGCGAGTCAGTGAGCGAGGAAGCGGAAGAGCGCCTGATGCGGTATTTTC
TCCTTACGCATCTGTGCGGTATTTCACACCGCAATGGTGCACTCTCAGTACAATCTGCTCTGATGCCGCA
TAGTTAAGCCAGTATACACTCCGCTATCGCTACGTGACTGGGTCATGGCTGCGCCCCGACACCCGCCAAC
ACCCGCTGACGCGCCCTGACGGGCTTGTCTGCTCCCGGCATCCGCTTACAGACAAGCTGTGACCGTCTCC
GGGAGCTGCATGTGTCAGAGGTTTTCACCGTCATCACCGAAACGCGCGAGGCAGCTGCGGTAAAGCTCAT
CAGCGTGGTCGTGAAGCGATTCACAGATGTCTGCCTGTTCATCCGCGTCCAGCTCGTTGAGTTTCTCCAG
AAGCGTTAATGTCTGGCTTCTGATAAAGCGGGCCATGTTAAGGGCGGTTTTTTCCTGTTTGGTCACTGAT
GCCTCCGTGTAAGGGGGATTTCTGTTCATGGGGGTAATGATACCGATGAAACGAGAGAGGATGCTCACGA
TACGGGTTACTGATGATGAACATGCCCGGTTACTGGAACGTTGTGAGGGTAAACAACTGGCGGTATGGAT
GCGGCGGGACCAGAGAAAAATCACTCAGGGTCAATGCCAGCGCTTCGTTAATACAGATGTAGGTGTTCCA
CAGGGTAGCCAGCAGCATCCTGCGATGCAGATCCGGAACATAATGGTGCAGGGCGCTGACTTCCGCGTTT
CCAGACTTTACGAAACACGGAAACCGAAGACCATTCATGTTGTTGCTCAGGTCGCAGACGTTTTGCAGCA
GCAGTCGCTTCACGTTCGCTCGCGTATCGGTGATTCATTCTGCTAACCAGTAAGGCAACCCCGCCAGCCT
AGCCGGGTCCTCAACGACAGGAGCACGATCATGCGCACCCGTGGCCAGGACCCAACGCTGCCCGAGATGC
GCCGCGTGCGGCTGCTGGAGATGGCGGACGCGATGGATATGTTCTGCCAAGGGTTGGTTTGCGCATTCAC
AGTTCTCCGCAAGAATTGATTGGCTCCAATTCTTGGAGTGGTGAATCCGTTAGCGAGGTGCCGCCGGCTT
CCATTCAGGTCGAGGTGGCCCGGCTCCATGCACCGCGACGCAACGCGGGGAGGCAGACAAGGTATAGGGC
GGCGCCTACAATCCATGCCAACCCGTTCCATGTGCTCGCCGAGGCGGCATAAATCGCCGTGACGATCAGC
GGTCCAATGATCGAAGTTAGGCTGGTAAGAGCCGCGAGCGATCCTTGAAGCTGTCCCTGATGGTCGTCAT
CTACCTGCCTGGACAGCATGGCCTGCAACGCGGGCATCCCGATGCCGCCGGAAGCGAGAAGAATCATAAT
GGGGAAGGCCATCCAGCCTCGCGTCGCGAACGCCAGCAAGACGTAGCCCAGCGCGTCGGCCGCCATGCCG
GCGATAATGGCCTGCTTCTCGCCGAAACGTTTGGTGGCGGGACCAGTGACGAAGGCTTGAGCGAGGGCGT
GCAAGATTCCGAATACCGCAAGCGACAGGCTGATCATCGTCGCGCTCCAGCGAAAGCGGTCCTCGCCGAA
AATGACCCAGAGCGCTGCCGGCACCTGTCCTACGAGTTGCATGATAAAGAAGACAGTCATAAGTGCGGCG
ACGATAGTCATGCCCCGCGCCCACCGGAAGGAGCTGACTGGGTTGAAGGCTCTCAAGGGCATCGGTCGAG
ATCCCGGTGCCTAATGAGTGAGCTAACTTACATTAATTGCGTTGCGCTCACTGCCCGCTTTCCAGTCGGG
AAACCTGTCGTGCCAGCTGCATTAATGAATCGGCCAACGCGCGGGGAGAGGCGGTTTGCGTATTGGGCGC
CAGGGTGGTTTTTCTTTTCACCAGTGAGACGGGCAACAGCTGATTGCCCTTCACCGCCTGGCCCTGAGAG
AGTTGCAGCAAGCGGTCCACGCTGGTTTGCCCCAGCAGGCGAAAATCCTGTTTGATGGTGGTTAACGGCG
GGATATAACATGAGCTGTCTTCGGTATCGTCGTATCCCACTACCGAGATATCCGCACCAACGCGCAGCCC
GGACTCGGTAATGGCGCGCATTGCGCCCAGCGCCATCTGATCGTTGGCAACCAGCATCGCAGTGGGAACG
ATGCCCTCATTCAGCATTTGCATGGTTTGTTGAAAACCGGACATGGCACTCCAGTCGCCTTCCCGTTCCG
CTATCGGCTGAATTTGATTGCGAGTGAGATATTTATGCCAGCCAGCCAGACGCAGACGCGCCGAGACAGA
ACTTAATGGGCCCGCTAACAGCGCGATTTGCTGGTGACCCAATGCGACCAGATGCTCCACGCCCAGTCGC
GTACCGTCTTCATGGGAGAAAATAATACTGTTGATGGGTGTCTGGTCAGAGACATCAAGAAATAACGCCG
GAACATTAGTGCAGGCAGCTTCCACAGCAATGGCATCCTGGTCATCCAGCGGATAGTTAATGATCAGCCC
ACTGACGCGTTGCGCGAGAAGATTGTGCACCGCCGCTTTACAGGCTTCGACGCCGCTTCGTTCTACCATC
GACACCACCACGCTGGCACCCAGTTGATCGGCGCGAGATTTAATCGCCGCGACAATTTGCGACGGCGCGT
GCAGGGCCAGACTGGAGGTGGCAACGCCAATCAGCAACGACTGTTTGCCCGCCAGTTGTTGTGCCACGCG
GTTGGGAATGTAATTCAGCTCCGCCATCGCCGCTTCCACTTTTTCCCGCGTTTTCGCAGAAACGTGGCTG
GCCTGGTTCACCACGCGGGAAACGGTCTGATAAGAGACACCGGCATACTCTGCGACATCGTATAACGTTA
CTGGTTTCACATTCACCACCCTGAATTGACTCTCTTCCGGGCGCTATCATGCCATACCGCGAAAGGTTTT
GCGCCATTCGATGGTGTCCGGGATCTCGACGCTCTCCCTTATGCGACTCCTGCATTAGGAAGCAGCCCAG
TAGTAGGTTGAGGCCGTTGAGCACCGCCGCCGCAAGGAATGGTGCATGCAAGGAGATGGCGCCCAACAGT
CCCCCGGCCACGGGGCCTGCCACCATACCCACGCCGAAACAAGCGCTCATGAGCCCGAAGTGGCGAGCCC
GATCTTCCCCATCGGTGATGTCGGCGATATAGGCGCCAGCAACCGCACCTGTGGCGCCGGTGATGCCGGC
CACGATGCGTCCGGCGTAGAGGATCGAGATCTCGATCCCGCGAAATTAATACGACTCACTATAGGGGAAT
TGTGAGCGGATAACAATTCCCCTCTAGAAATAATTTTGTTTAACTTTAAGAAGGAGATATACCATGGCTG
CAGAAGAGGACGAGGTGGAATGGGTGGTGGAGAGCATTGCGGGTTTCCTGCGAGGCCCGGACTGGTCCAT
CCCCATCTTGGACTTTGTGGAGCAGAAATGTGAAGTTTTTGATGATGAAGAAGAGAGCAAATTGACCTAT
ACAGAGATTCATCAGGAATACAAAGAACTAGTTGAAAAGCTGTTAGAAAGTTACCTCAAAGAAATTGGAA
TTAATGAAGATCAGTTTCAAGAAGCATGCACTTCTCCTCTTGCAAAGACCCATACCTCACAGGCCATTTT
GCAACCTGTGTTGGCAGCAGAAGATTTTACTATCTTTAAAGCGATGATGGTCCAGAAAAACATTGAAATG
CAGCTGCAAGCCATTCGGATAATTCAAGAAAGAAATGGTGTATTACCTGACTGCTTAACAGATGGTTCTG
ATGTGGTCAGTGACCTTGAACAGGAAGAGATGAAAATCCTGAGGGAAGTTCTTAGAAAATCAAAAGAGGA
ATATGACCAGGAGGAAGAAAGGAAGAGAAAAAATCAGTTATCAGAGGCTAAAACAGAAGAGCCCTCGATG
CATGCCAATGAAACTGTAAAAATGAATAATTCCCAAGGGGATGGTGAACACTTTGCACACCCACCCTCAG
AAGTTAAAGTGCATTTTGCTAATCAGTCAGTACAACCTTTGACAACAAAGCTGGAAATGTTGCCTGAAAC
TTCTACCCTCCCGAAAAAAGGCCTGAAGATTCCTGGCTTCGAACGTGCAAGCATTGAAGGACCAATAGCA
AATTTATCAACACTTGGAACAGAAGAGCTCCGGCAACGAGAACATTATCTAAAGCAGAAGAGAGATAAAT
TGATGTCCATGAGAAAGGATATGAGGACTAAGCAGATACAAAATTTGGAGGAGAAAGGAACACCTGTTGG
CGAGTTAGAGGAAATGACAGAGAAACCAGAAATGACAGCAGAGGAGAAGCAAACATTACTAAAGAGGAGA
TTGCTTGCAGAGAAACTTAAAGAAGAAGTTATTAATAAGGGATCTGGCTCTCTGGAAGTTCTGTTCCAGG
GGCCCGGCGGCCGCGGGGGATCTGGCGGGCAAGGATCTGGCTCTATGAGCAAAGGAGAAGAACTTTTCAC
TGGAGTTGTCCCAATTCTTGTTGAATTAGATGGTGATGTTAATGGGCACAAATTTTCTGTCCGTGGAGAG
GGTGAAGGTGATGCTACAAACGGAAAACTCACCCTTAAATTTATTTGCACTACTGGAAAACTACCTGTTC
CGTGGCCAACACTTGTCACTACTCTGACCTATGGTGTTCTATGCTTTTCCCGTTATCCGGATCACATGAA
ACGGCATGACTTTTTCAAGAGTGCCATGCCCGAAGGTTATGTACAGGAACGCACTATATCTTTCAAAGAT
GACGGGACCTACAAGACGCGTGCTGAAGTCAAGTTTGAAGGTGATACCCTTGTTAATCGTATCGAGTTAA
AAGGTATTGATTTTAAAGAAGATGGAAACATTCTCGGACACAAACTGGAGTACAACTTTAACTCACACAA
TGTATACATCACGGCAGACAAACAAAAGAATGGAATCAAAGCGTACTTCAAAATTCGCCACAACGTTGAA
GATGGTTCCGTTCAACTAGCAGACCATTATCAACAAAATACTCCAATTGGCGATGGCCCTGTCCTTTTAC
CAGACAACCATTACCTCTCGACACAATCTGTTCTTTCGAAAGATCCCAACGAAAAGCGTGACCACATGGT
CCTTCTTGAGGATGTAACTGCTGCTGGGATTACACATGGCATGGATGAACTCTACAAAGGAGGATCTAAG
CATCACCATCATCATCACCATCACCACCATGGAGAGTGAGCGGCCGCAGATCCAGATCCGGCTGCTAACA
AAGCCCGAAAGGAAGCTGAGTTGGCTGCTGCCACCGCTGAGCAATAACTAGCATAACCCCTTGGGGCCTC
TAAACGGGTCTTGAGGGGTTTTTTGCTGAAAGGAGGAACTATATCCGGATATCCCGCAAGAGGCCCGGCA
GTACCGGCATAACCAAGCCTATGCCTACAGCATCCAGGGTGACGGTGCCGAGGATGACGATGAGCGCATT
GTTAGATTTCATACACGGTGCCTGACTGCGTTAGCAATTTAACTGTGATAAACTACCGCATTAAAGCTTA
TCGATGATAAGCTGTCAAACATGAGAA
